>Addgene plasmid #204810 | EV-A71 2A protease; aliases: Enterovirus EV71 2A protease, 6xHis-SUMO-TEV tag, self cleaving | addgene full sequence | sequence record 414876 | Addgene NGS Result
TGCCCTTCACCGCCTGGCCCTGAGAGAGTTGCAGCAAGCGGTCCACGCTGGTTTGCCCCAGCAGGCGAAA
ATCCTGTTTGATGGTGGTTAACGGCGGGATATAACATGAGCTGTCTTCGGTATCGTCGTATCCCACTACC
GAGATATCCGCACCAACGCGCAGCCCGGACTCGGTAATGGCGCGCATTGCGCCCAGCGCCATCTGATCGT
TGGCAACCAGCATCGCAGTGGGAACGATGCCCTCATTCAGCATTTGCATGGTTTGTTGAAAACCGGACAT
GGCACTCCAGTCGCCTTCCCGTTCCGCTATCGGCTGAATTTGATTGCGAGTGAGATATTTATGCCAGCCA
GCCAGACGCAGACGCGCCGAGACAGAACTTAATGGGCCCGCTAACAGCGCGATTTGCTGGTGACCCAATG
CGACCAGATGCTCCACGCCCAGTCGCGTACCGTCTTCATGGGAGAAAATAATACTGTTGATGGGTGTCTG
GTCAGAGACATCAAGAAATAACGCCGGAACATTAGTGCAGGCAGCTTCCACAGCAATGGCATCCTGGTCA
TCCAGCGGATAGTTAATGATCAGCCCACTGACGCGTTGCGCGAGAAGATTGTGCACCGCCGCTTTACAGG
CTTCGACGCCGCTTCGTTCTACCATCGACACCACCACGCTGGCACCCAGTTGATCGGCGCGAGATTTAAT
CGCCGCGACAATTTGCGACGGCGCGTGCAGGGCCAGACTGGAGGTGGCAACGCCAATCAGCAACGACTGT
TTGCCCGCCAGTTGTTGTGCCACGCGGTTGGGAATGTAATTCAGCTCCGCCATCGCCGCTTCCACTTTTT
CCCGCGTTTTCGCAGAAACGTGGCTGGCCTGGTTCACCACGCGGGAAACGGTCTGATAAGAGACACCGGC
ATACTCTGCGACATCGTATAACGTTACTGGTTTCACATTCACCACCCTGAATTGACTCTCTTCCGGGCGC
TATCATGCCATACCGCGAAAGGTTTTGCGCCATTCGATGGTGTCCGGGATCTCGACGCTCTCCCTTATGC
GACTCCTGCATTAGGAAGCAGCCCAGTAGTAGGTTGAGGCCGTTGAGCACCGCCGCCGCAAGGAATGGTG
CATGCAAGGAGATGGCGCCCAACAGTCCCCCGGCCACGGGGCCTGCCACCATACCCACGCCGAAACAAGC
GCTCATGAGCCCGAAGTGGCGAGCCCGATCTTCCCCATCGGTGATGTCGGCGATATAGGCGCCAGCAACC
GCACCTGTGGCGCCGGTGATGCCGGCCACGATGCGTCCGGCGTAGAGGATCGAGATCTCGATCCCGCGAA
ATTAATACGACTCACTATAGGGGAATTGTGAGCGGATAACAATTCCCCTCTAGAAATAATTTTGTTTAAC
TTTAAGAAGGAGATATACATATGCACCACCATCATCACCATGGCTCAGGAGATCAGGAAGCGAAACCTTC
GACCGAGGACCTGGGCGACAAGAAAGAAGGGGAGTATATTAAGTTAAAGGTGATCGGCCAGGACTCAAGC
GAGATCCACTTCAAAGTCAAAATGACCACGCACCTCAAGAAGTTGAAGGAGAGTTACTGTCAACGGCAAG
GGGTTCCTATGAACTCGCTTCGCTTCCTGTTCGAGGGCCAGCGAATTGCGGACAACCACACACCTAAGGA
ACTTGGTATGGAAGAGGAAGACGTCATTGAGGTGTACCAGGAGCAGACAGGCGGCATG
[450 nt withheld, positions 1739-2188]
TAATGACTCGAGCACCCGTCGACAAGCTTGCGGCCGCACTCGAGCACCACCACCACCACCACTGAGATCC
GGCTGCTAACAAAGCCCGAAAGGAAGCTGAGTTGGCTGCTGCCACCGCTGAGCAATAACTAGCATAACCC
CTTGGGGCCTCTAAACGGGTCTTGAGGGGTTTTTTGCTGAAAGGAGGAACTATATCCGGATTGGCGAATG
GG
[124 nt withheld, positions 2401-2524]
C
[91 nt withheld, positions 2526-2616]
A
[49 nt withheld, positions 2618-2666]
CCTTTGACGTTGGAGTCCACGTTCTTT
[37 nt withheld, positions 2694-2730]
ACCCTATCTCGGTCTATTCTTTTGATTTATAAGGGATTTTGCCGATTTCGGCCTATTGGTTAAAAAATGA
GCTGATTTAACAAAAATTTAACGCGAATTTTAACAAAATATTAACGCTTACAATTTAGGTGGCACTTTTC
GGGGAAATGTGCGCGGAACCCCTATTTGTTTATTTTTCTAAATACATTCAAATATGTATCCGCTCATGAA
TTAATTCTTAGAAAAACTCATCGAGCATCAAATGAAACTGCAATTTATTCATATCAGGATTATCAATACC
ATATTTTTGAAAAAGCCGTTTCTGTAATGAAGGAGAAAACTCACCGAGGCAGTTCCATAGGATGGCAAGA
TCCTGGTATCGGTCTGCGATTCCGACTCGTCCAACATCAATACAACCTATTAATTTCCCCTCGTCAAAAA
TAAGGTTATCAAGTGAGAAATCACCATGAGTGACGACTGAATCCGGTGAGAATGGCAAAAGTTTATGCAT
TTCTTTCCAGACTTGTTCAACAGGCCAGCCATTACGCTCGTCATCAAAATCACTCGCATCAACCAAACCG
TTATTCATTCGTGATTGCGCCTGAGCGAGACGAAATACGCGATCGCTGTTAAAAGGACAATTACAAACAG
GAATCGAATGCAACCGGCGCAGGAACACTGCCAGCGCATCAACAATATTTTCACCTGAATCAGGATATTC
TTCTAATACCTGGAATGCTGTTTTCCCGGGGATCGCAGTGGTGAGTAACCATGCATCATCAGGAGTACGG
ATAAAATGCTTGATGGTCGGAAGAGGCATAAATTCCGTCAGCCAGTTTAGTCTGACCATCTCATCTGTAA
CATCATTGGCAACGCTACCTTTGCCATGTTTCAGAAACAACTCTGGCGCATCGGGCTTCCCATACAATCG
ATAGATTGTCGCACCTGATTGCCCGACATTATCGCGAGCCCATTTATACCCATATAAATCAGCATCCATG
TTGGAATTTAATCGCGGCCTAGAGCAAGACGTTTCCCGTTGAATATGGCTCATAACACCCCTTGTATTAC
TGTTTATGTAAGCAGACAGTTTTATTGTTCATGACCAAAATCCCTTAACGTGAGTTTTCGTTCCACTGAG
CGTCAGACCCCGTAGAAAAGATCAAAGGATCTTCTTGAGATCCTTTTTTTCTGCGCGTAATCTGCTGCTT
GCAAACAAAAAAACCACCGCTACCAGCGGTGGTTTGTTTGCCGGATCAAGAGCTACCAACTCTTTTTCCG
AAGGTAACTGGCTTCAGCAGAGCGCAGATACCAAATACTGTCCTTCTAGTGTAGCCGTAGTTAGGCCACC
ACTTCAAGAACTCTGTAGCACCGCCTACATACCTCGCTCTGCTAATCCTGTTACCAGTGGCTGCTGCCAG
TGGCGATAAGTCGTGTCTTACCGGGTTGGACTCAAGACGATAGTTACCGGATAAGGCGCAGCGGTCGGGC
TGAACGGGGGGTTCGTGCACACAGCCCAGCTTGGAGCGAACGACCTACACCGAACTGAGATACCTACAGC
GTGAGCTATGAGAAAGCGCCACGCTTCCCGAAGGGAGAAAGGCGGACAGGTATCCGGTAAGCGGCAGGGT
CGGAACAGGAGAGCGCACGAGGGAGCTTCCAGGGGGAAACGCCTGGTATCTTTATAGTCCTGTCGGGTTT
CGCCACCTCTGACTTGAGCGTCGATTTTTGTGATGCTCGTCAGGGGGGCGGAGCCTATGGAAAAACGCCA
GCAACGCGGCCTTTTTACGGTTCCTGGCCTTTTGCTGGCCTTTTGCTCACATGTTCTTTCCTGCGTTATC
CCCTGATTCTGTGGATAACCGTATTACCGCCTTTGAGTGAGCTGATACCGCTCGCCGCAGCCGAACGACC
GAGCGCAGCGAGTCAGTGAGCGAGGAAGCGGAAGAGCGCCTGATGCGGTATTTTCTCCTTACGCATCTGT
GCGGTATTTCACACCGCAATGGTGCACTCTCAGTACAATCTGCTCTGATGCCGCATAGTTAAGCCAGTAT
ACACTCCGCTATCGCTACGTGACTGGGTCATGGCTGCGCCCCGACACCCGCCAACACCCGCTGACGCGCC
CTGACGGGCTTGTCTGCTCCCGGCATCCGCTTACAGACAAGCTGTGACCGTCTCCGGGAGCTGCATGTGT
CAGAGGTTTTCACCGTCATCACCGAAACGCGCGAGGCAGCTGCGGTAAAGCTCATCAGCGTGGTCGTGAA
GCGATTCACAGATGTCTGCCTGTTCATCCGCGTCCAGCTCGTTGAGTTTCTCCAGAAGCGTTAATGTCTG
GCTTCTGATAAAGCGGGCCATGTTAAGGGCGGTTTTTTCCTGTTTGGTCACTGATGCCTCCGTGTAAGGG
GGATTTCTGTTCATGGGGGTAATGATACCGATGAAACGAGAGAGGATGCTCACGATACGGGTTACTGATG
ATGAACATGCCCGGTTACTGGAACGTTGTGAGGGTAAACAACTGGCGGTATGGATGCGGCGGGACCAGAG
AAAAATCACTCAGGGTCAATGCCAGCGCTTCGTTAATACAGATGTAGGTGTTCCACAGGGTAGCCAGCAG
CATCCTGCGATGCAGATCCGGAACATAATGGTGCAGGGCGCTGACTTCCGCGTTTCCAGACTTTACGAAA
CACGGAAACCGAAGACCATTCATGTTGTTGCTCAGGTCGCAGACGTTTTGCAGCAGCAGTCGCTTCACGT
TCGCTCGCGTATCGGTGATTCATTCTGCTAACCAGTAAGGCAACCCCGCCAGCCTAGCCGGGTCCTCAAC
GACAGGAGCACGATCATGCGCACCCGTGGGGCCGCCATGCCGGCGATAATGGCCTGCTTCTCGCCGAAAC
GTTTGGTGGCGGGACCAGTGACGAAGGCTTGAGCGAGGGCGTGCAAGATTCCGAATACCGCAAGCGACAG
GCCGATCATCGTCGCGCTCCAGCGAAAGTGGTCCTCGCCGAAAATGACCCAGAGCGCTGCCGGCACCTGT
CCTACGAGTTGCATGATAAAGAAGACAGTCATAAGTGCGGCGACGATAGTCATGCCCCGCGCCCACCGGA
AGGAGCTGACTGGGTTGAAGGCTCTCAAGGGCATCGGTCGAGATCCCGGTGCCTAATGAGTGAGCTAACT
TACATTAATTGCGTTGCGCTCACTGCCCGCTTTCCAGTCGGGAAACCTGTCGTGCCAGCTGCATTAATGA
ATCGGCCAACGCGCGGGGAGAGGCGGTTTGCGTATTGGGCGCCAGGGTGGTTTTTCTTTTCACCAGTGAG
ACGGGCAACAGCTGAT
Features (pLannotate 1.2.2; 20 found; start..end, strand, type, name):
    947..1024    -  promoter       lacI promoter: lacI
   1032..1311    -  CDS            TcR (fragment): tetracycline efflux protein; tet; confers resistance to tetracycline
   1333..1351    +  promoter       T7 promoter: promoter for bacteriophage T7 RNA polymerase
   1352..1376    +  protein_bind   lac operator: The lac repressor binds to the lac operator to inhibit transcription in E. coli. This inhibition can be relieved by adding lactose or isopropyl-β-D-thiogalactopyranoside (IPTG). lac repressor encoded by lacI
   1391..1413    +  RBS            RBS: efficient ribosome binding site from bacteriophage T7 gene 10 (Olins and Rangwala, 1989)
   1451..1735    +  CDS            SUMO1 (fragment): SUMO1_HUMAN - Also known as SMT3C, SMT3H3, UBL1. Experimental evidence at protein level: Swiss-Prot protein existence level 1. Ubiquitin-like protein that can be covalently attached to proteins as a monomer or a lysine-linked polymer. Covalent attachment via an isopeptide bond to its substrates requires prior activation by the E1 complex SAE1-SAE2 and linkage to the E2 enzyme UBE2I, and can be promoted by E3 ligases such as PIAS1-4, RANBP2 or CBX4. This post- translational modification on lysine residues of proteins plays a crucial role in a number of cellular processes such as nuclear transpo
   1736..2188    +  CDS            POLG_CX16G (fragment) (sequence partly withheld): Experimental evidence at protein level: Swiss-Prot protein existence level 1. [RNA-directed RNA polymerase]: Replicates the viral genomic RNA on the surface of intracellular membranes. May form linear arrays of subunits that propagate along a strong head-to-tail interaction called interface-I. Covalently attaches UMP to a tyrosine of VPg, which is used to prime RNA synthesis. The positive stranded RNA genome is first replicated at virus induced membranous vesicles, creating a dsRNA genomic replication form. This dsRNA is then used as template to synthesize positive stranded RNA genomes. ss(+)R
   2233..2250    +  CDS            9xHis (fragment): 9xHis affinity tag
   2260..2309    +  CDS            SET1 (fragment): solubility-enhancement tag derived from T7 phage gene 10B
   2317..2364    +  terminator     T7 terminator: transcription terminator for bacteriophage T7 RNA polymerase
   2401..2829    +  rep_origin     f1 ori (sequence partly withheld): f1 bacteriophage origin of replication; arrow indicates direction of (+) strand synthesis
   2882..2939    +  promoter       AmpR promoter (fragment): bla
   2948..3763    -  CDS            KanR: aminoglycoside phosphotransferase; aph(3')-Ia; confers resistance to kanamycin in bacteria or G418 (Geneticin®) in eukaryotes
   3885..4473    +  rep_origin     ori: high-copy-number ColE1/pMB1/pBR322/pUC origin of replication
   4659..4798    -  misc_feature   bom: basis of mobility region from pBR322
   4900..5091    -  CDS            rop: Rop protein, which maintains plasmids at low copy number; rop
   5108..5488    +  CDS            YPB1_ECOLX: Protein predicted: Swiss-Prot protein existence level 4. From Escherichia coli.
   5560..5851    -  CDS            TcR (fragment): tetracycline efflux protein; tet; confers resistance to tetracycline
   5866..5887    -  protein_bind   CAP binding site: CAP binding activates transcription in the presence of cAMP. E. coli catabolite activator protein
   5900..946     -  CDS            lacI (across the origin): lac repressor; lacI; The lac repressor binds to the lac operator to inhibit transcription in E. coli. This inhibition can be relieved by adding lactose or isopropyl-β-D-thiogalactopyranoside (IPTG).
