[The description below was written by a language model from this plasmid's Addgene catalogue record and pLannotate feature annotations shown in this document.]
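Description:
EV-A71 2A protease is a 6,036-nt bacterial expression plasmid built on the pNIC-6HIS-SUMO-GG backbone, a pET-style vector for IPTG-inducible protein production in E. coli. It is maintained through a ColE1/pMB1-type origin accompanied by the pBR322 bom region and the rop gene, which moderates copy number (the catalogue lists copy number as unknown), and it is selected with kanamycin through an aph(3')-Ia resistance gene. An f1 phage origin is also present. Short tetracycline-resistance fragments and a partial AmpR promoter appear to be non-functional backbone remnants.

The expression cassette consists of a T7 promoter with an adjacent lac operator, the T7 gene 10 ribosome binding site, the fusion open reading frame and a T7 terminator. A plasmid-borne lacI gene with its own promoter supplies the repressor, so transcription depends on a host providing T7 RNA polymerase and is released by IPTG. The coding region begins with a SUMO module, which the annotation tool matched to a human SUMO1 fragment. It is followed directly by a roughly 450-bp enterovirus polyprotein segment. The tool matched this segment to a related coxsackievirus A16 polyprotein, but it corresponds to the Enterovirus A71 2A protease insert named in the record. The catalogue aliases describe an N-terminal 6xHis-SUMO-TEV tag and call it "self cleaving", though the His and TEV elements upstream of SUMO are not individually annotated. A short His-tag fragment and a T7 gene 10B-derived fragment lie downstream of the insert, and the record does not show whether they are translated.

The stated purpose is bacterial expression of the viral 2A protease. The tag arrangement is suited to affinity purification of recombinant enzyme, although no downstream application is specified.
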