Addgene plasmid #204810: EV-A71 2A protease; aliases: Enterovirus EV71 2A protease, 6xHis-SUMO-TEV tag, self cleaving
Purpose: Bacterial expresison of Enterovirus A71 2A protease
Depositing lab: ASAP Discovery & Frank von Delft. Depositing organization: University of Oxford.
Backbone
  Vector backbone: pNIC-6HIS-SUMO-GG
  Vector type: Bacterial Expression
Growth in bacteria
  Bacterial resistance: Kanamycin, 50 μg/mL
  Growth temperature: 37°C
  Growth strain: DH5alpha
  Copy number: Unknown
Gene/Insert
  Gene/Insert name: A71 2A protease
  Species: Enterovirus A71
  Cloning method: Gateway Cloning
How to cite: EV-A71 2A protease; aliases: Enterovirus EV71 2A protease, 6xHis-SUMO-TEV tag, self cleaving was a gift from ASAP Discovery & Frank von Delft (Addgene plasmid # 204810 ; http://n2t.net/addgene:204810 ; RRID:Addgene_204810)
