>Addgene plasmid #204810 | EV-A71 2A protease; aliases: Enterovirus EV71 2A protease, 6xHis-SUMO-TEV tag, self cleaving | depositor partial sequence | sequence record 417464 | Insert
ATGCACCACCATCATCACCATGGCTCAGGAGATCAGGAAGCGAAACCTTCGACCGAGGACCTGGGCGACA
AGAAAGAAGGGGAGTATATTAAGTTAAAGGTGATCGGCCAGGACTCAAGCGAGATCCACTTCAAAGTCAA
AATGACCACGCACCTCAAGAAGTTGAAGGAGAGTTACTGTCAACGGCAAGGGGTTCCTATGAACTCGCTT
CGCTTCCTGTTCGAGGGCCAGCGAATTGCGGACAACCACACACCTAAGGAACTTGGTATGGAAGAGGAAG
ACGTCATTGAGGTGTACCAGGAGCAGACAGGCGGCATG
[450 nt withheld, positions 319-768]
TAATGA
